Addgene plasmid #34555: GFP-SENP5
Depositing lab: Mary Dasso. Depositing organization: National Institute of Child Health and Human Development (NICHD). Publication: Nucleolar protein B23/nucleophosmin regulates the vertebrate SUMO pathway through SENP3 and SENP5 proteases. Yun C, Wang Y, Mukhopadhyay D, Backlund P, Kolli N, Yergey A, Wilkinson KD, Dasso M. J Cell Biol. 2008 Nov 17;183(4):589-95. 10.1083/jcb.200807185 PubMed 19015314.
Backbone
  Vector backbone: pEGFP-C3
  Backbone manufacturer: Clontech
  Backbone size w/o insert (bp): 4700
  Vector type: Mammalian Expression
Growth in bacteria
  Bacterial resistance: Kanamycin, 50 μg/mL
  Growth temperature: 37°C
  Growth strain: DH5alpha
  Copy number: High Copy
Gene/Insert
  Gene/Insert name: SENP5
  Species: H. sapiens (human)
  Insert size (bp): 2265
  Entrez Gene: SENP5
  Promoter: CMV
  Tag / fusion protein: EGFP (N terminal on backbone)
  Cloning method: Restriction Enzyme; 5′ cloning site HindIII (unknown if destroyed); 3′ cloning site BamHI (unknown if destroyed)
  Sequencing primers: 5′ EGFP-C
Terms and licenses: Academic/Nonprofit Terms; Industry Terms: Not Available to Industry
How to cite: GFP-SENP5 was a gift from Mary Dasso (Addgene plasmid # 34555 ; http://n2t.net/addgene:34555 ; RRID:Addgene_34555)
