[The description below was written by a language model from this plasmid's Addgene catalogue record.]
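Description:
GFP-SENP5 is a mammalian expression plasmid built on the Clontech pEGFP-C3 backbone (about 4.7 kb without insert). It carries the human SENP5 coding sequence as an insert of roughly 2.3 kb, cloned by restriction digestion between the HindIII and BamHI sites of the polylinker; the record does not say whether these sites survived cloning. The plasmid is maintained in E. coli as a high-copy vector under kanamycin selection. No feature table accompanies the record, so the origin of replication, polyadenylation signal and any mammalian selection cassette are not itemised here.

Expression is driven by the CMV immediate-early promoter, a strong constitutive promoter in most mammalian cell lines. Because the C-series EGFP vectors place the polylinker downstream of the fluorescent protein, SENP5 is produced with EGFP fused to its N terminus, leaving the C-terminal end of the protein free. SENP5 is a SUMO-specific protease. The fluorescent tag lets the fusion protein be followed by live or fixed-cell microscopy after transfection, and it can also serve as a handle for detection or pull-down with GFP-directed reagents.

The associated publication concerns regulation of the vertebrate SUMO pathway by the nucleolar protein B23/nucleophosmin acting through the SENP3 and SENP5 proteases. The construct is therefore suited to examining the subcellular localisation, interactions and behaviour of SENP5 in mammalian cells. The record gives no further detail on specific experimental uses, and it does not state whether the insert carries any mutations or differs from the reference sequence.
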