>Addgene plasmid #34555 | GFP-SENP5 | addgene partial sequence | sequence record 41572 | EGFP-C 5'-CATGGTCCTGCTGGAGTTCGTG-3'
TGTCAGTACTCAGATCTCGAGCTCAAGCTTATGAAAAAACAGAGGAAAATTCTATGGAGGAAAGGAATCC
ACTTAGCCTTTTCTGAGAAATGGAATACTGGGTTTGGAGGCTTTAAGAAGTTTTATTTTCACCAACACTT
GTGCATTCTGAAAGCTAAGCTGGGAAGGCCAGTTACTTGGAATAGACAGTTGAGACATTTCCAGGGTAGA
AAGAAAGCTCTTCAAATCCAGAAAACGTGGATCAAGGATGAACCCCTTTGTGCTAAGACCAAGTTCAATG
TGGCTACTCAAAATGTTAGTACTTTGTCCTCTAAAGTGAAAAGAAAGGACGCTAAACACTTCATTTCCTC
CTCAAAGACTCTCCTGAGACTCCAAGCAGAGAAGCTGTTGTCATCAGCAAAGAATTCTGACCATGAATAC
TGCAGAGAGAAAAATCTCTTGAAGGCAGTTACTGACTTTCCATCAAATAGTGCTTTAGGTCAGGCCAATG
GTCACAGACCTAGGACAGACCCACAACCTTCTGACTTTCCCATGAAGTTCAATGGGGAGAGCCAAAGTCC
AGGTGAGAGTGGCACGATTGTGGTCACCTTGAACAACCATAAGAGAAAGGGCTTTTGTTACGGCTGCTGC
CAAGGGCCGGAGCACCACAGGAATGGGGGACCCTTGATTCCAAAAAAGTTCCAACTTAACCAACATAGAA
GGATAAAATTATCTCCTCTTATGATGTATGAGAAATTATCCATGATTAGATTTCGGTACAGGATTCTCAG
ATCCCAGCACTTCAGAACCAAAAGCAAGGTTTGCAAGC
